Addgene plasmid #190624: pNL-EGFP(MSCV)
Purpose: Lentiviral vector bearing a hybrid MSCV/HIV-1 3'-LTR
Depositing lab: Jakob Reiser. Depositing organization: Louisiana State University Health Sciences Center, New Orleans. Publication: Transduction of bone-marrow-derived mesenchymal stem cells by using lentivirus vectors pseudotyped with modified RD114 envelope glycoproteins. Zhang XY, La Russa VF, Reiser J. J Virol. 2004 Feb . 78(3):1219-29. 10.1128/JVI.78.3.1219-1229.2004 PubMed 14722277.
Backbone
  Vector backbone: pNL4-3
  Total vector size (bp): 8968
  Vector type: Lentiviral
Growth in bacteria
  Bacterial resistance: Ampicillin, 100 μg/mL
  Growth temperature: 37°C
  Growth strain: NEB Stable
  Copy number: High Copy
Gene/Insert
  Gene/Insert name: EGFP
  Species: Synthetic
  Promoter: MSCV/HiV-1 LTR
  Cloning method: Unknown
  Sequencing primers: 5′ N/A; 3′ N/A
Resource information
  A portion of this plasmid was derived from a plasmid made by: Clontech
Terms and licenses: Academic/Nonprofit Terms; Industry Terms: Not Available to Industry
How to cite: pNL-EGFP(MSCV) was a gift from Jakob Reiser (Addgene plasmid # 190624 ; http://n2t.net/addgene:190624 ; RRID:Addgene_190624)
