[The description below was written by a language model from this plasmid's Addgene catalogue record and pLannotate feature annotations shown in this document.]
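Description:
pNL-EGFP(MSCV) is an HIV-1-based lentiviral transfer vector derived from the pNL4-3 proviral backbone, carrying EGFP as its reporter payload. It is maintained in E. coli through a high-copy ColE1/pUC-type origin and selected with ampicillin via the β-lactamase gene. The catalogue lists a size of 8,968 bp, while the sequenced record is 9,020 nt. Several short annotated fragments with human protein matches lie just outside the LTRs. They may be cellular flanking sequence carried over from the pNL4-3 proviral clone, although the record does not say so.

The vector portion begins with an HIV-1 5' LTR, annotated as truncated and preceded by a nef/U3-derived fragment. This is followed by the Ψ packaging signal, which extends into a partial gag sequence and directs encapsidation of the vector RNA. Next come an SV40 origin, the cPPT/CTS element, which aids nuclear import of the reverse-transcribed genome, and the RRE for Rev-dependent export of unspliced transcripts. A Rev fragment sits just upstream of the EGFP coding sequence, and no separate internal promoter is annotated.

The defining feature is the hybrid 3' LTR. A small remnant of HIV-1 U3 is joined to LTR sequence annotated as murine embryonic stem cell virus, consistent with the stated MSCV origin, and is followed by HIV-1 R/U5 sequence. Because the 3' U3 is copied to the 5' end during reverse transcription, the integrated provirus should express EGFP from the MSCV/HIV-1 hybrid LTR, in agreement with the listed promoter. The vector lacks intact viral genes, so packaging functions and an envelope must be provided in trans. The associated work concerns transduction of bone-marrow-derived mesenchymal stem cells with pseudotyped lentiviral vectors.
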