Features (pLannotate 1.2.2; 23 found; start..end, strand, type, name):
    250..354     -  promoter       AmpR promoter: bla
    449..484     +  CDS            rop (fragment): Rop protein, which maintains plasmids at low copy number; rop
    586..685     +  misc_feature   bom (fragment): basis of mobility region from pBR322
    691..757     -  CDS            lacZα (fragment): LacZα fragment of β-galactosidase; lacZ fragment
    766..846     -  CDS            YS049_HUMAN (fragment): Experimental evidence at transcript level: Swiss-Prot protein existence level 2. From Homo sapiens (Human).
   1935..2264    +  CDS            nef (fragment): NEF_HV1A2 - Experimental evidence at protein level: Swiss-Prot protein existence level 1. Extracellular Nef protein targets CD4(+) T-lymphocytes for apoptosis by interacting with CXCR4 surface receptors. From Human immunodeficiency virus type 1 group M subtype B (isolate ARV2/SF2) (HIV-1).
   2312..2569    +  LTR            5' LTR (truncated): truncated 5' long terminal repeat (LTR) from HIV-1
   2617..2741    +  misc_feature   HIV-1 Ψ: packaging signal of human immunodeficiency virus type 1
   2725..3183    +  CDS            HIV-1 gag (fragment): gag protein from human immunodeficiency virus 1; gag
   3196..3331    +  rep_origin     SV40 ori: SV40 origin of replication
   3350..3464    +  misc_feature   cPPT/CTS: central polypurine tract and central termination sequence of HIV-1
   3609..3842    +  misc_feature   RRE: The Rev response element (RRE) of HIV-1 allows for Rev-dependent mRNA export from the nucleus to the cytoplasm.
   4219..4319    +  CDS            Rev (fragment): human immunodeficiency virus 1 (HIV-1) Rev protein; rev; enhances nuclear export of unspliced and incompletely spliced viral mRNAs
   4354..5070    +  CDS            EGFP: EGFP is a basic (constitutively fluorescent) green fluorescent protein published in 1996, derived from Aequorea victoria. It is reported to be a rapidly-maturing weak dimer with moderate acid sensitivity.
   5091..5276    +  CDS            nef (fragment): NEF_HV1Z2 - Experimental evidence at protein level: Swiss-Prot protein existence level 1. Extracellular Nef protein targets CD4(+) T-lymphocytes for apoptosis by interacting with CXCR4 surface receptors. From Human immunodeficiency virus type 1 group M subtype D (isolate Z2/CDC-Z34) (HIV-1).
   5278..5312    +  LTR            3' LTR (ΔU3) (fragment): self-inactivating 3' long terminal repeat (LTR) from HIV-1
   5328..5645    +  LTR            3' LTR (fragment): 3' long terminal repeat from murine embryonic stem cell virus
   5659..5839    +  LTR            5' LTR (truncated): truncated 5' long terminal repeat (LTR) from HIV-1
   5934..6098    -  CDS            YS049_HUMAN (fragment): Experimental evidence at transcript level: Swiss-Prot protein existence level 2. From Homo sapiens (Human).
   6886..7074    +  CDS            EEF1AKMT2 (fragment): EFMT2_HUMAN - Also known as C10orf138, METTL10 From Homo sapiens (Human).
   7413..7467    -  CDS            lacI (fragment): lac repressor; lacI; The lac repressor binds to the lac operator to inhibit transcription in E. coli. This inhibition can be relieved by adding lactose or isopropyl-β-D-thiogalactopyranoside (IPTG).
   7650..8238    -  rep_origin     ori: high-copy-number ColE1/pMB1/pBR322/pUC origin of replication
   8409..249     -  CDS            AmpR (across the origin): β-lactamase; bla; confers resistance to ampicillin, carbenicillin, and related antibiotics
>Addgene plasmid #190624 | pNL-EGFP(MSCV) | addgene full sequence | sequence record 377150 | Addgene NGS Result
GTCAATACGGGATAATACCGCGCCACATAGCAGAACTTTAAAAGTGCTCATCATTGGAAAACGTTCTTCG
GGGCGAAAACTCTCAAGGATCTTACCGCTGTTGAGATCCAGTTCGATGTAACCCACTCGTGCACCCAACT
GATCTTCAGCATCTTTTACTTTCACCAGCGTTTCTGGGTGAGCAAAAACAGGAAGGCAAAATGCCGCAAA
AAAGGGAATAAGGGCGACACGGAAATGTTGAATACTCATACTCTTCCTTTTTCAATATTATTGAAGCATT
TATCAGGGTTATTGTCTCATGAGCGGATACATATTTGAATGTATTTAGAAAAATAAACAAATAGGGGTTC
CGCGCACATTTCCCCGAAAAGTGCCACCTGACGTCTAAGAAACCATTATTATCATGACATTAACCTATAA
AAATAGGCGTATCACGAGGCCCTTTCGTCTCGCGCGTTTCGGTGATGACGGTGAAAACCTCTGACACATG
CAGCTCCCGGAGACGGTCACAGCTTGTCTGTAAGCGGATGCCGGGAGCAGACAAGCCCGTCAGGGCGCGT
CAGCGGGTGTTGGCGGGTGTCGGGGCTGGCTTAACTATGCGGCATCAGAGCAGATTGTACTGAGAGTGCA
CCATATGCGGTGTGAAATACCGCACAGATGCGTAAGGAGAAAATACCGCATCAGGCGCCATTCGCCATTC
AGGCTGCGCAACTGTTGGGAAGGGCGATCGGTGCGGGCCTCTTCGCTATTACGCCAGGGGAGGCAGAGAT
TGCAGTAAGCTGAGATCGCAGCACTGCACTCCAGCCTGGGCGACAGAGTAAGACTCTGTCTCAAAAATAA
AATAAATAAATCAATCAGATATTCCAATCTTTTCCTTTATTTATTTATTTATTTTCTATTTTGGAAACAC
AGTCCTTCCTTATTCCAGAATTACACATATATTCTATTTTTCTTTATATGCTCCAGTTTTTTTTAGACCT
TCACCTGAAATGTGTGTATACAAAATCTAGGCCAGTCCAGCAGAGCCTAAAGGTAAAAAATAAAATAATA
AAAAATAAATAAAATCTAGCTCACTCCTTCACATCAAAATGGAGATACAGCTGTTAGCATTAAATACCAA
ATAACCCATCTTGTCCTCAATAATTTTAAGCGCCTCTCTCCACCACATCTAACTCCTGTCAAAGGCATGT
GCCCCTTCCGGGCGCTCTGCTGTGCTGCCAACCAACTGGCATGTGGACTCTGCAGGGTCCCTAACTGCCA
AGCCCCACAGTGTGCCCTGAGGCTGCCCCTTCCTTCTAGCGGCTGCCCCCACTCGGCTTTGCTTTCCCTA
GTTTCAGTTACTTGCGTTCAGCCAAGGTCTGAAACTAGGTGCGCACAGAGCGGTAAGACTGCGAGAGAAA
GAGACCAGCTTTACAGGGGGTTTATCACAGTGCACCCTGACAGTCGTCAGCCTCACAGGGGGTTTATCAC
ATTGCACCCTGACAGTCGTCAGCCTCACAGGGGGTTTATCACAGTGCACCCTTACAATCATTCCATTTGA
TTCACAATTTTTTTAGTCTCTACTGTGCCTAACTTGTAAGTTAAATTTGATCAGAGGTGTGTTCCCAGAG
GGGAAAACAGTATATACAGGGTTCAGTACTATCGCATTTCAGGCCTCCACCTGGGTCTTGGAATGTGTCC
CCCGAGGGGTGATGACTACCTCAGTTGGATCTCCACAGGTCACAGTGACACAAGATAACCAAGACACCTC
CCAAGGCTACCACAATGGGCCGCCCTCCACGTGCACATGGCCGGAGGAACTGCCATGTCGGAGGTGCAAG
CACACCTGCGCATCAGAGTCCTTGGTGTGGAGGGAGGGACCAGCGCAGCTTCCAGCCATCCACCTGATGA
ACAGAACCTAGGGAAAGCCCCAGTTCTACTTACACCAGGAAAGGCTGGAAGGGCTAATTTGGTCCCAAAA
AAGACAAGAGATCCTTGATCTGTGGATCTACCACACACAAGGCTACTTCCCTGATTGGCAGAACTACACA
CCAGGGCCAGGGATCAGATATCCACTGACCTTTGGATGGTGCTTCAAGTTAGTACCAGTTGAACCAGAGC
AAGTAGAAGAGGCCAATGAAGGAGAGAACAACAGCTTGTTACACCCTATGAGCCAGCATGGGATGGAGGA
CCCGGAGGGAGAAGTATTAGTGTGGAAGTTTGACAGCCTCCTAGCATTTCGTCACATGGCCCGAGAGCTG
CATCCGGAGTACTACAAAGACTGCTGACATCGAGCTTTCTACAAGGGACTTTCCGCTGGGGACTTTCCAG
GGAGGTGTGGCCTGGGCGGGACTGGGGAGTGGCGAGCCCTCAGATGCTACATATAAGCAGCTGCTTTTTG
CCTGTACTGGGTCTCTCTGGTTAGACCAGATCTGAGCCTGGGAGCTCTCTGGCTAACTAGGGAACCCACT
GCTTAAGCCTCAATAAAGCTTGCCTTGAGTGCTCAAAGTAGTGTGTGCCCGTCTGTTGTGTGACTCTGGT
AACTAGAGATCCCTCAGACCCTTTTAGTCAGTGTGGAAAATCTCTAGCAGTGGCGCCCGAACAGGGACTT
GAAAGCGAAAGTAAAGCCAGAGGAGATCTCTCGACGCAGGACTCGGCTTGCTGAAGCGCGCACGGCAAGA
GGCGAGGGGCGGCGACTGGTGAGTACGCCAAAAATTTTGACTAGCGGAGGCTAGAAGGAGAGAGATGGGT
GCGAGAGCGTCGGTATTAAGCGGGGGAGAATTAGATAAATGGGAAAAAATTCGGTTAAGGCCAGGGGGAA
AGAAACAATATAAACTAAAACATATAGTATGGGCAAGCAGGGAGCTAGAACGATTCGCAGTTAATCCTGG
CCTTTTAGAGACATCAGAAGGCTGTAGACAAATACTGGGACAGCTACAACCATCCCTTCAGACAGGATCA
GAAGAACTTAGATCATTATATAATACAATAGCAGTCCTCTATTGTGTGCATCAAAGGATAGATGTAAAAG
ACACCAAGGAAGCCTTAGATAAGATAGAGGAAGAGCAAAACAAAAGTAAGAAAAAGGCACAGCAAGCAGC
AGCTGACACAGGAAACAACAGCCAGGTCAGCCAAAATTACCCTATAGTGCAGAACCTCCAGGGGCAAATG
GTACATCAGGCCATATCACCTAGAACTTTAAATATGACTCCGCCCATCCCGCCCCTAACTCCGCCCAGTT
CCGCCCATTCTCCGCCCCATGGCTGACTAATTTTTTTTATTTATGCAGAGGCCGAGGCCGCCTCGGCCTC
TGAGCTATTCCAGAAGTAGTGAGGAGGCTTTTTTGGAGGCCTAGGCTTTTGCAAATGCATAAAAGAAAAG
GGGGGATTGGGGGGTACAGTGCAGGGGAAAGAATAGTAGACATAATAGCAACAGACATACAAACTAAAGA
ATTACAAAAACAAATTACAAAAATTCAAAATTTTCGGGTTTATTACAGGGACAGCAGAGATCCACAATTG
GAGAAGTGAATTATATAAATATAAAGTAGTAAAAATTGAACCATTAGGAGTAGCACCCACCAAGGCAAAG
AGAAGAGTGGTGCAGAGAGAAAAAAGAGCAGTGGGAATAGGAGCTTTGTTCCTTGGGTTCTTGGGAGCAG
CAGGAAGCACTATGGGCGCAGCGTCAATGACGCTGACGGTACAGGCCAGACAATTATTGTCTGGTATAGT
GCAGCAGCAGAACAATTTGCTGAGGGCTATTGAGGCGCAACAGCATCTGTTGCAACTCACAGTCTGGGGC
ATCAAGCAGCTCCAGGCAAGAATCCTGGCTGTGGAAAGATACCTAAAGGATCAACAGCTCCTGGGGATTT
GGGGTTGCTCTGGAAAACTCATTTGCACCACTGCTGTGCCTTGGAATGCTAGTTGGAGTAATAAATCTCT
GGAACAGATTTGGAATAACATGACCTGGATGGAGTGGGACAGAGAAATTAACAATTACACAAGCTTAATA
CACTCCTTAATTGAAGAATCGCAAAACCAGCAAGAAAAGAATGAACAAGAATTATTGGAATTAGATAAAT
GGGCAAGTTTGTGGAATTGGTTTAACATAACAAATTGGCTGTGGTATATAAAATTATTCATAATGATAGT
AGGAGGCTTGGTAGGTTTAAGAATAGTTTTTGCTGTACTTTCTGTAGTGAATAGAGTTAGGCAGGGATAT
TCACCATTATCGTTTCAGACCCACCTCCCAATCCCGAGGGGACCCGACAGGCCCGAAGGAATAGAAGAAG
AAGGTGGAGAGAGAGACAGAGACAGATCCATTCGATTAGTGAACGGATCTAGTTAACTAGATCTAGCGCT
ACCGGTCGCCACCATGGTGAGCAAGGGCGAGGAGCTGTTCACCGGGGTGGTGCCCATCCTGGTCGAGCTG
GACGGCGACGTAAACGGCCACAAGTTCAGCGTGTCCGGCGAGGGCGAGGGCGATGCCACCTACGGCAAGC
TGACCCTGAAGTTCATCTGCACCACCGGCAAGCTGCCCGTGCCCTGGCCCACCCTCGTGACCACCCTGAC
CTACGGCGTGCAGTGCTTCAGCCGCTACCCCGACCACATGAAGCAGCACGACTTCTTCAAGTCCGCCATG
CCCGAAGGCTACGTCCAGGAGCGCACCATCTTCTTCAAGGACGACGGCAACTACAAGACCCGCGCCGAGG
TGAAGTTCGAGGGCGACACCCTGGTGAACCGCATCGAGCTGAAGGGCATCGACTTCAAGGAGGACGGCAA
CATCCTGGGGCACAAGCTGGAGTACAACTACAACAGCCACAACGTCTATATCATGGCCGACAAGCAGAAG
AACGGCATCAAGGTGAACTTCAAGATCCGCCACAACATCGAGGACGGCAGCGTGCAGCTCGCCGACCACT
ACCAGCAGAACACCCCCATCGGCGACGGCCCCGTGCTGCTGCCCGACAACCACTACCTGAGCACCCAGTC
CGCCCTGAGCAAAGACCCCAACGAGAAGCGCGATCACATGGTCCTGCTGGAGTTCGTGACCGCCGCCGGG
ATCACTCTCGGCATGGACGAGCTGTACAAGTCCGGACTCAGATCCGACCTCGAGACCTAGAAAAACATGG
AGCAATCACAAGTAGCAATACAGCAGCTAACAATGCTGCTTGTGCCTGGCTAGAAGCACAAGAGGAGGAA
GAGGTGGGTTTTCCAGTCACACCTCAGGTACCTTTAAGACCAATGACTTACAAGGCAGCTGTAGATCTTA
GCCACTTTTTAAAAGAAAAGGGGGGACTGGAAGGGCTAATTCACTCCCAAAGAAGACAAGATATCCTTGA
TCTGTGGGTAACGCCATTTTGCAAGGCATGGAAAATACATAACTGAGAATAGAGAAGTTCAGATCAAGGT
TAGGAACAGAGAGACAGCAGAATATGGGCCAAACAGGATATCTGTGGTAAGCAGTTCCTGCCCCGGCTCA
GGGCCAAGAACAGATGGTCCCCAGATGCGGTCCCGCCCTCAGCAGTTTCTAGAGAACCATCAGATGTTTC
CAGGGTGCCCCAAGGACCTGAAATGACCCTGTGCCTTATTTGAACTAACCAATCAGTTCGCTTCTCGCTT
CTGTTCGCGCGCTTCTGCTCCCCGAGCTCAATAAAAGAGCCCACATTTTGCCTGTACTGGGTCTCTCTGG
TTAGACCAGATCTGAGCCTGGGAGCTCTCTGGCTAACTAGGGAACCCACTGCTTAAGCCTCAATAAAGCT
TGCCTTGAGTGCTTCAAGTAGTGTGTGCCCGTCTGTTGTGTGACTCTGGTAACTAGAGATCCCTCAGACC
CTTTTAGTCAGTGTGGAAAATCTCTAGCACCCAGGAGGTAGAGGTTGCAGTGAGCCAAGATCGCGCCACT
GCATTCCAGCCTGGGCAAGAAAACAAGACTGTCTAAAATAATAATAATAAGTTAAGGGTATTAAATATAT
TTATACATGGAGGTCATAAAAATATATATATTTGGGCTGGGCGCAGTGGCTCACACCTGCGCCCGGCCCT
TTGGGAGGCCGAGGCAGGTGGATCACCTGAGTTTGGGAGTTCCAGACCAGCCTGACCAACATGGAGAAAC
CCCTTCTCTGTGTATTTTTAGTAGATTTTATTTTATGTGTATTTTATTCACAGGTATTTCTGGAAAACTG
AAACTGTTTTTCCTCTACTCTGATACCACAAGAATCATCAGCACAGAGGAAGACTTCTGTGATCAAATGT
GGTGGGAGAGGGAGGTTTTCACCAGCACATGAGCAGTCAGTTCTGCCGCAGACTCGGCGGGTGTCCTTCG
GTTCAGTTCCAACACCGCCTGCCTGGAGAGAGGTCAGACCACAGGGTGAGGGCTCAGTCCCCAAGACATA
AACACCCAAGACATAAACACCCAACAGGTCCACCCCGCCTGCTGCCCAGGCAGAGCCGATTCACCAAGAC
GGGAATTAGGATAGAGAAAGAGTAAGTCACACAGAGCCGGCTGTGCGGGAGAACGGAGTTCTATTATGAC
TCAAATCAGTCTCCCCAAGCATTCGGGGATCAGAGTTTTTAAGGATAACTTAGTGTGTAGGGGGCCAGTG
AGTTGGAGATGAAAGCGTAGGGAGTCGAAGGTGTCCTTTTGCGCCGAGTCAGTTCCTGGGTGGGGGCCAC
AAGATCGGATGAGCCAGTTTATCAATCCGGGGGTGCCAGCTGATCCATGGAGTGCAGGGTCTGCAAAATA
TCTCAAGCACTGATTGATCTTAGGTTTTACAATAGTGATGTTACCCCAGGAACAATTTGGGGAAGGTCAG
AATCTTGTAGCCTGTAGCTGCATGACTCCTAAACCATAATTTCTTTTTTGTTTTTTTTTTTTTATTTTTG
AGACAGGGTCTCACTCTGTCACCTAGGCTGGAGTGCAGTGGTGCAATCACAGCTCACTGCAGCCTCAACG
TCGTAAGCTCAAGCGATCCTCCCACCTCAGCCTGCCTGGTAGCTGAGACTACAAGCGACGCCCCAGTTAA
TTTTTGTATTTTTGGTAGAGGCAGCGTTTTGCCGTGTGGCCCTGGCTGGTCTCGAACTCCTGGGCTCAAG
TGATCCAGCCTCAGCCTCCCAAAGTGCTGGGACAACCGGGGCCAGTCACTGCACCTGGCCCTAAACCATA
ATTTCTAATCTTTTGGCTAATTTGTTAGTCCTACAAAGGCAGTCTAGTCCCCAGGCAAAAAGGGGGTTTG
TTTCGGGAAAGGGCTGTTACTGTCTTTGTTTCAAACTATAAACTAAGTTCCTCCTAAACTTAGTTCGGCC
TACACCCAGGAATGAACAAGGAGAGCTTGGAGGTTAGAAGCACGATGGAATTGGTTAGGTCAGATCTCTT
TCACTGTCTGAGTTATAATTTTGCAATGGTGGTTCAAAGACTGCCCGCTTCTGACACCAGTCGCTGCATT
AATGAATCGGCCAACGCGCGGGGAGAGGCGGTTTGCGTATTGGGCGCTCTTCCGCTTCCTCGCTCACTGA
CTCGCTGCGCTCGGTCGTTCGGCTGCGGCGAGCGGTATCAGCTCACTCAAAGGCGGTAATACGGTTATCC
ACAGAATCAGGGGATAACGCAGGAAAGAACATGTGAGCAAAAGGCCAGCAAAAGGCCAGGAACCGTAAAA
AGGCCGCGTTGCTGGCGTTTTTCCATAGGCTCCGCCCCCCTGACGAGCATCACAAAAATCGACGCTCAAG
TCAGAGGTGGCGAAACCCGACAGGACTATAAAGATACCAGGCGTTTCCCCCTGGAAGCTCCCTCGTGCGC
TCTCCTGTTCCGACCCTGCCGCTTACCGGATACCTGTCCGCCTTTCTCCCTTCGGGAAGCGTGGCGCTTT
CTCATAGCTCACGCTGTAGGTATCTCAGTTCGGTGTAGGTCGTTCGCTCCAAGCTGGGCTGTGTGCACGA
ACCCCCCGTTCAGCCCGACCGCTGCGCCTTATCCGGTAACTATCGTCTTGAGTCCAACCCGGTAAGACAC
GACTTATCGCCACTGGCAGCAGCCACTGGTAACAGGATTAGCAGAGCGAGGTATGTAGGCGGTGCTACAG
AGTTCTTGAAGTGGTGGCCTAACTACGGCTACACTAGAAGAACAGTATTTGGTATCTGCGCTCTGCTGAA
GCCAGTTACCTTCGGAAAAAGAGTTGGTAGCTCTTGATCCGGCAAACAAACCACCGCTGGTAGCGGTGGT
TTTTTTGTTTGCAAGCAGCAGATTACGCGCAGAAAAAAAGGATCTCAAGAAGATCCTTTGATCTTTTCTA
CGGGGTCTGACGCTCAGTGGAACGAAAACTCACGTTAAGGGATTTTGGTCATGAGATTATCAAAAAGGAT
CTTCACCTAGATCCTTTTAAATTAAAAATGAAGTTTTAAATCAATCTAAAGTATATATGAGTAAACTTGG
TCTGACAGTTACCAATGCTTAATCAGTGAGGCACCTATCTCAGCGATCTGTCTATTTCGTTCATCCATAG
TTGCCTGACTCCCCGTCGTGTAGATAACTACGATACGGGAGGGCTTACCATCTGGCCCCAGTGCTGCAAT
GATACCGCGAGACCCACGCTCACCGGCTCCAGATTTATCAGCAATAAACCAGCCAGCCGGAAGGGCCGAG
CGCAGAAGTGGTCCTGCAACTTTATCCGCCTCCATCCAGTCTATTAATTGTTGCCGGGAAGCTAGAGTAA
GTAGTTCGCCAGTTAATAGTTTGCGCAACGTTGTTGCCATTGCTACAGGCATCGTGGTGTCACGCTCGTC
GTTTGGTATGGCTTCATTCAGCTCCGGTTCCCAACGATCAAGGCGAGTTACATGATCCCCCATGTTGTGC
AAAAAAGCGGTTAGCTCCTTCGGTCCTCCGATCGTTGTCAGAAGTAAGTTGGCCGCAGTGTTATCACTCA
TGGTTATGGCAGCACTGCATAATTCTCTTACTGTCATGCCATCCGTAAGATGCTTTTCTGTGACTGGTGA
GTACTCAACCAAGTCATTCTGAGAATAGTGTATGCGGCGACCGAGTTGCTCTTGCCCGGC
